>Addgene plasmid #55004 | mCherry-CAF1-C-10 | addgene full sequence | sequence record 257322 | Addgene NGS Result
GTTCTTTCCTGCGTTATCCCCTGATTCTGTGGATAACCGTATTACCGCCATGCATTAGTTATTAATAGTA
ATCAATTACGGGGTCATTAGTTCATAGCCCATATATGGAGTTCCGCGTTACATAACTTACGGTAAATGGC
CCGCCTGGCTGACCGCCCAACGACCCCCGCCCATTGACGTCAATAATGACGTATGTTCCCATAGTAACGC
CAATAGGGACTTTCCATTGACGTCAATGGGTGGAGTATTTACGGTAAACTGCCCACTTGGCAGTACATCA
AGTGTATCATATGCCAAGTACGCCCCCTATTGACGTCAATGACGGTAAATGGCCCGCCTGGCATTATGCC
CAGTACATGACCTTATGGGACTTTCCTACTTGGCAGTACATCTACGTATTAGTCATCGCTATTACCATGG
TGATGCGGTTTTGGCAGTACATCAATGGGCGTGGATAGCGGTTTGACTCACGGGGATTTCCAAGTCTCCA
CCCCATTGACGTCAATGGGAGTTTGTTTTGGCACCAAAATCAACGGGACTTTCCAAAATGTCGTAACAAC
TCCGCCCCATTGACGCAAATGGGCGGTAGGCGTGTACGGTGGGAGGTCTATATAAGCAGAGCTGGTTTAG
TGAACCGTCAGATCCGCTAGCGCTACCGGTCGCCACCATGGTGAGCAAGGGCGAGGAGGATAACATGGCC
ATCATCAAGGAGTTCATGCGCTTCAAGGTGCACATGGAGGGCTCCGTGAACGGCCACGAGTTCGAGATCG
AGGGCGAGGGCGAGGGCCGCCCCTACGAGGGCACCCAGACCGCCAAGCTGAAGGTGACCAAGGGTGGCCC
CCTGCCCTTCGCCTGGGACATCCTGTCCCCTCAGTTCATGTACGGCTCCAAGGCCTACGTGAAGCACCCC
GCCGACATCCCCGACTACTTGAAGCTGTCCTTCCCCGAGGGCTTCAAGTGGGAGCGCGTGATGAACTTCG
AGGACGGCGGCGTGGTGACCGTGACCCAGGACTCCTCCCTGCAGGACGGCGAGTTCATCTACAAGGTGAA
GCTGCGCGGCACCAACTTCCCCTCCGACGGCCCCGTAATGCAGAAGAAGACCATGGGCTGGGAGGCCTCC
TCCGAGCGGATGTACCCCGAGGACGGCGCCCTGAAGGGCGAGATCAAGCAGAGGCTGAAGCTGAAGGACG
GCGGCCACTACGACGCTGAGGTCAAGACCACCTACAAGGCCAAGAAGCCCGTGCAGCTGCCCGGCGCCTA
CAACGTCAACATCAAGTTGGACATCACCTCCCACAACGAGGACTACACCATCGTGGAACAGTACGAACGC
GCCGAGGGCCGCCACTCCACCGGCGGCATGGACGAGCTGTACAAGTCCGGACTCAGATCTGGCAGCGGTG
GAGGCTTGGAGGAGCCGGAGGCCGCGACGCGGACAGCCGCGGCCGTGGATTGCAAAGACAGACCCGGGTT
CCCAGTGAAGAGGTTAATACAAGCCCGCTTGCCCTTCAAACGCCTGAACCTTGTTCCCAAGGAGAAAGTT
GAGGAAGACACATCACCAAAAGCAGCTGTGGAAAGCAAAGTCCCGGATCTACAATTGTCTTTGGGCACTT
TTGAAAGCCAGTGTCACACAGGCTCTCACGTAGGCTTGAGTACAAAGTTGGTCGGTGGCCAGGGCCCCAT
TGATAGCTTCTTGAGGGCAACAATCAAGCCAGTACCGAGTGTGGTCATTATCGACCTGACGGAGAACTGC
AGTGACATTCCAGACAGCCCTGAGGGCCACAGTGAACTAAGTCCTGACACTGCTGGTGTGGTCACCACAG
TGGAAGGAGCTGCCAAGCAGCAGGAGCACTCTGCAGCAGAGCTGTGTCTCCTAGAGACCCCTTCAGACAT
CACTTGTCACATGGAAGAGGAGCCTGGGAGTCCAGGAGACCCAAAGAGGACGGGTGACTGTCAGGCTGGT
TCACTACAGAGCTGTCCGGAGCTGACCCCAGGTTCTAGGACATGCCCCACCAAGGAGTTATCAAGCTGGA
GCAAGGCAGGGGATCTCCTATTTATAGAGAAAGTGCCTGTGGTGGTGCTAGAGGACATCCTGGCCACTAA
GCCCTCCATTGCCTCTCTTCCCATGATGTCCCTGGATAGGAGTGTCACTTCAGAGAGTGAAATACTGGAG
TCCTGCCCCGAGGATGACTCCATACTGAGCCACTCCTCCACCAACTCCTCTTCTCCAACCAGCTCTCCTG
AGGGACCATCCACACCCCCAGAACATCGGGGTGGGAGAAGCTCCCCCTCCACCCCAGCCTGCAGAGTTGC
CAAGAACTTTGTCAAAGGCTCCACAGAGAAGGGCAGGAGCAAACTGCACAGAGATAGAGAACAGCAGAGG
GAAGAGAAGGAAAAGCTGAGGGAAGAGATACGACGAGCCAAGGAGGAGGCACGGAAGAAGAAGGAGGAGG
AGAAGGAGCTGAAGGAAAAGGAGCGGAGGGAAAAGCGGGAGAAAGATGAGAAGGAGAAGGCGGAGAAGCA
GCGGCTAAAGGAGGAAAAACGCAAGGAGCGGCAGGAAGCTCTGGAGGCTAAACTGGAGGAGAAGAGGAAG
AAGGAGGAAGAGAAGCGGTTACGGGAGGAAGAGAAGCGGTTACGGGAAGAAGAGAAGCGCATTAAGGCAG
AAAAGGCAGAGATCACTCGATTCTTCCAGAAACCGAAGACTCCGCAGGCTCCCAAGACCCTGGCCGGTTC
CTGTGGTAAGTTTGCCCCCTTTGAAATCAAAGAACACATGGTGCTGGCTCCACGGTGCCGAGCTGCCTTG
GATCAAGACCTGTGCGATCAGCTGGACCAGCTCCTGCAGCAGCAGAGTGTGGCAAGCACCTTCCTCAGTG
ACCTAAAAAGCCGGCTGCCCTTGAGATCGGGGCCCACCCGGGTCTGTGGCCATGACACAGACATCATGAA
CAGGGATGTGGTCATTGTGGAGAGCAGCAAGGTGGACGGTGTGTCTGAAAGGAAGAAGTTTGGCCGCATG
AAGCTTCTGCAGTTCTCAGAGAACCACCGGCCAGCATACTGGGGGACGTGGAACAAGAAGACAGCCATCA
TCCGCCCCCGGAACCCCTGGGCCCAGGACAAAGACCTTCTTGACTATGAGGTAGACAGTGACGATGAGTG
GGAAGAGGAGGAACCTGGGGAGTCTTTGTCCCACAGTGAGGGGGATGAGGATGACGATGTGGGGGAAGAT
GAGGATGAGGACGATGGCTTCTTTGTGCCCCATGGGTACTTATCTGAAGATGAAGGCGTGACTGAGGAGT
GTGCAGACCCTGAGAACCACAAAGTACACCAGAAGCTGAAGGCCAAGGAGTGGGATGAGCTCCTAGCCAA
GGGCAAGCGCTTTCGTGTGCTGCAGCCTGTGCACGTGGGATGTGTATGGGCATCAGAGGCAGCCAACTGC
ACGAGTTCCGACTTGAAGCTGCTGCAGCAGTTCACTGCATGCCTGCTGGATGTGGCATCCCCTGATGAGC
CAGAACCCGGGGCCTCCAGGAGGGAAAAGAGGGACCAGCATATCCTGGCCCAGTTGCTTCCGCTGCTACA
TGGCAATGTGAATGGGAGCAAGGTGATCATCCATGAATTCCAGGAGCAATGCCGCAGGGGCCTGCTGACC
CTTCCAAGTCCCACCCCACACCTGCAGATGCCCAACTTGGAGGATGCTGTTGCTGTGCCATCCAAGGCCA
GGCTGAAGCGCCTTATCTCTGAGAACTCTGCCTATGAGAAGCGGCCCAACTTCCGTATGTGCTGGTATGT
GCACCCAGAGGTGCTCAAGAGCTTTGGCCAGGAGTGCCTGCCAGTGCCCTGCCAGTGGACCTACATCACC
ACCATGCCCTCAGCACCCAGGGAAGACAGTGGCAGTGCTTCTACTGAGGGGCCTGGCCAGAGCACACCTA
TGCTACTCAAGCGGAAGCCAGCGGCCACCATGTGCATCACGCAGTTTATGAAGAAGCGGCGCTATGATGG
ACAGGTTGGGTCTGGGGACATGGATGGCTTCCAGGCAGACACAGAAGAGGATGAAGAGGATGACACAGAC
TGTATGATCATAGATGTGCCAGATGTTGGGAGTGACGTGTCAGAAGCTCCCATACCTGCTCCCACACTTT
GCAAGTGAGGATCCACCGGATCTAGATAACTGATCATAATCAGCCATACCACATTTGTAGAGGTTTTACT
TGCTTTAAAAAACCTCCCACACCTCCCCCTGAACCTGAAACATAAAATGAATGCAATTGTTGTTGTTAAC
TTGTTTATTGCAGCTTATAATGGTTACAAATAAAGCAATAGCATCACAAATTTCACAAATAAAGCATTTT
TTTCACTGCATTCTAGTTGTGGTTTGTCCAAACTCATCAATGTATCTTAACGCGTAAATTGTAAGCGTTA
ATATTTTGTTAAAATTCGCGTTAAATTTTTGTTAAATCAGCTCATTTTTTAACCAATAGGCCGAAATCGG
CAAAATCCCTTATAAATCAAAAGAATAGACCGAGATAGGGT
[37 nt withheld, positions 4522-4558]
AAAGAACGTGGACTCCAACGTCAAAGG
[49 nt withheld, positions 4586-4634]
T
[91 nt withheld, positions 4636-4726]
G
[124 nt withheld, positions 4728-4851]
CAGGTGGCACTTTTCGGGGAAATGTGCGCGGAACCCCTATTTGTTTATTTTTCTAAATACATTCAAATAT
GTATCCGCTCATGAGACAATAACCCTGATAAATGCTTCAATAATATTGAAAAAGGAAGAGTCCTGAGGCG
GAAAGAACCAGCTGTGGAATGTGTGTCAGTTAGGGTGTGGAAAGTCCCCAGGCTCCCCAGCAGGCAGAAG
TATGCAAAGCATGCATCTCAATTAGTCAGCAACCAGGTGTGGAAAGTCCCCAGGCTCCCCAGCAGGCAGA
AGTATGCAAAGCATGCATCTCAATTAGTCAGCAACCATAGTCCCGCCCCTAACTCCGCCCATCCCGCCCC
TAACTCCGCCCAGTTCCGCCCATTCTCCGCCCCATGGCTGACTAATTTTTTTTATTTATGCAGAGGCCGA
GGCCGCCTCGGCCTCTGAGCTATTCCAGAAGTAGTGAGGAGGCTTTTTTGGAGGCCTAGGCTTTTGCAAA
GATCGATCAAGAGACAGGATGAGGATCGTTTCGCATGATTGAACAAGATGGATTGCACGCAGGTTCTCCG
GCCGCTTGGGTGGAGAGGCTATTCGGCTATGACTGGGCACAACAGACAATCGGCTGCTCTGATGCCGCCG
TGTTCCGGCTGTCAGCGCAGGGGCGCCCGGTTCTTTTTGTCAAGACCGACCTGTCCGGTGCCCTGAATGA
ACTGCAAGACGAGGCAGCGCGGCTATCGTGGCTGGCCACGACGGGCGTTCCTTGCGCAGCTGTGCTCGAC
GTTGTCACTGAAGCGGGAAGGGACTGGCTGCTATTGGGCGAAGTGCCGGGGCAGGATCTCCTGTCATCTC
ACCTTGCTCCTGCCGAGAAAGTATCCATCATGGCTGATGCAATGCGGCGGCTGCATACGCTTGATCCGGC
TACCTGCCCATTCGACCACCAAGCGAAACATCGCATCGAGCGAGCACGTACTCGGATGGAAGCCGGTCTT
GTCGATCAGGATGATCTGGACGAAGAGCATCAGGGGCTCGCGCCAGCCGAACTGTTCGCCAGGCTCAAGG
CGAGCATGCCCGACGGCGAGGATCTCGTCGTGACCCATGGCGATGCCTGCTTGCCGAATATCATGGTGGA
AAATGGCCGCTTTTCTGGATTCATCGACTGTGGCCGGCTGGGTGTGGCGGACCGCTATCAGGACATAGCG
TTGGCTACCCGTGATATTGCTGAAGAGCTTGGCGGCGAATGGGCTGACCGCTTCCTCGTGCTTTACGGTA
TCGCCGCTCCCGATTCGCAGCGCATCGCCTTCTATCGCCTTCTTGACGAGTTCTTCTGAGCGGGACTCTG
GGGTTCGAAATGACCGACCAAGCGACGCCCAACCTGCCATCACGAGATTTCGATTCCACCGCCGCCTTCT
ATGAAAGGTTGGGCTTCGGAATCGTTTTCCGGGACGCCGGCTGGATGATCCTCCAGCGCGGGGATCTCAT
GCTGGAGTTCTTCGCCCACCCTAGGGGGAGGCTAACTGAAACACGGAAGGAGACAATACCGGAAGGAACC
CGCGCTATGACGGCAATAAAAAGACAGAATAAAACGCACGGTGTTGGGTCGTTTGTTCATAAACGCGGGG
TTCGGTCCCAGGGCTGGCACTCTGTCGATACCCCACCGAGACCCCATTGGGGCCAATACGCCCGCGTTTC
TTCCTTTTCCCCACCCCACCCCCCAAGTTCGGGTGAAGGCCCAGGGCTCGCAGCCAACGTCGGGGCGGCA
GGCCCTGCCATAGCCTCAGGTTACTCATATATACTTTAGATTGATTTAAAACTTCATTTTTAATTTAAAA
GGATCTAGGTGAAGATCCTTTTTGATAATCTCATGACCAAAATCCCTTAACGTGAGTTTTCGTTCCACTG
AGCGTCAGACCCCGTAGAAAAGATCAAAGGATCTTCTTGAGATCCTTTTTTTCTGCGCGTAATCTGCTGC
TTGCAAACAAAAAAACCACCGCTACCAGCGGTGGTTTGTTTGCCGGATCAAGAGCTACCAACTCTTTTTC
CGAAGGTAACTGGCTTCAGCAGAGCGCAGATACCAAATACTGTTCTTCTAGTGTAGCCGTAGTTAGGCCA
CCACTTCAAGAACTCTGTAGCACCGCCTACATACCTCGCTCTGCTAATCCTGTTACCAGTGGCTGCTGCC
AGTGGCGATAAGTCGTGTCTTACCGGGTTGGACTCAAGACGATAGTTACCGGATAAGGCGCAGCGGTCGG
GCTGAACGGGGGGTTCGTGCACACAGCCCAGCTTGGAGCGAACGACCTACACCGAACTGAGATACCTACA
GCGTGAGCTATGAGAAAGCGCCACGCTTCCCGAAGGGAGAAAGGCGGACAGGTATCCGGTAAGCGGCAGG
GTCGGAACAGGAGAGCGCACGAGGGAGCTTCCAGGGGGAAACGCCTGGTATCTTTATAGTCCTGTCGGGT
TTCGCCACCTCTGACTTGAGCGTCGATTTTTGTGATGCTCGTCAGGGGGGCGGAGCCTATGGAAAAACGC
CAGCAACGCGGCCTTTTTACGGTTCCTGGCCTTTTGCTGGCCTTTTGCTCACAT
Features (pLannotate 1.2.2; 15 found; start..end, strand, type, name):
      1..48      +  rep_origin     RSF ori (fragment): Plasmids containing the RSF 1030 origin of replication can be propagated in E. coli cells that contain additional plasmids with compatible origins.
    116..419     +  enhancer       CMV enhancer: human cytomegalovirus immediate early enhancer
    420..623     +  promoter       CMV promoter: human cytomegalovirus (CMV) immediate early promoter
    668..1375    +  CDS            mCherry: mCherry is a basic (constitutively fluorescent) red fluorescent protein published in 2004, derived from Discosoma sp.. It is reported to be a very rapidly-maturing monomer with low acid sensitivity.
   1406..4135    +  CDS            Chaf1a: CAF1A_MOUSE - Also known as Caip150. Experimental evidence at protein level: Swiss-Prot protein existence level 1. Core component of the CAF-1 complex, a complex that is thought to mediate chromatin assembly in DNA replication and DNA repair. Assembles histone octamers onto replicating DNA in vitro. CAF-1 performs the first step of the nucleosome assembly process, bringing newly synthesized histones H3 and H4 to replicating DNA; histones H2A/H2B can bind to this chromatin precursor subsequent to DNA replication to complete the histone octamer. It may play a role in heterochromatin maintenance
   4161..4245    +  CDS            large T antigen (fragment): large T antigen from SV40 (simian virus 40)
   4268..4389    +  polyA_signal   SV40 poly(A) signal: SV40 polyadenylation signal
   4423..4851    -  rep_origin     f1 ori (sequence partly withheld): f1 bacteriophage origin of replication; arrow indicates direction of (+) strand synthesis
   4878..4982    +  promoter       AmpR promoter: bla
   4984..5341    +  promoter       SV40 promoter: SV40 enhancer and early promoter
   5376..6170    +  CDS            NeoR/KanR: aminoglycoside phosphotransferase from Tn5; aph(3')-II (or nptII); confers resistance to neomycin, kanamycin, and G418 (Geneticin®)
   6191..6343    +  CDS            ble (fragment): BLE_KLEPN - Experimental evidence at protein level: Swiss-Prot protein existence level 1. Binding protein with a strong affinity to the bleomycin family of antibiotics. Binds to CL990; an antimitotic-antibiotic compound. From Klebsiella pneumoniae.
   6402..6449    +  polyA_signal   HSV TK poly(A) signal: herpes simplex virus thymidine kinase polyadenylation signal (Cole and Stacy, 1985)
   6540..6556    -  polyA_signal   bGH poly(A) signal (fragment): bovine growth hormone polyadenylation signal
   6778..7366    +  rep_origin     ori: high-copy-number ColE1/pMB1/pBR322/pUC origin of replication
