[The description below was written by a language model from this plasmid's Addgene catalogue record and pLannotate feature annotations shown in this document.]
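Description:
mCherry-CAF1-C-10 is a mammalian expression plasmid built on the mCherry-C1 backbone, designed to produce a red fluorescent fusion of mouse chromatin assembly factor 1. The sequenced record is about 7.4 kb. It is propagated in E. coli at high copy from a ColE1/pUC-type origin, and it also carries an f1 phage origin. A single NeoR/KanR gene (Tn5 aminoglycoside phosphotransferase) serves both hosts. A bacterial bla-type promoter drives it for kanamycin selection, and the adjacent SV40 enhancer/early promoter drives it in mammalian cells for G418 selection, with an HSV TK polyadenylation signal downstream. The short annotated fragments of RSF ori, ble, large T antigen and bGH poly(A) are most likely backbone remnants or partial matches with no functional role.

The expression cassette consists of the human CMV immediate-early enhancer and promoter, followed by the mCherry coding sequence and then the insert, which the annotation identifies as Chaf1a, the large (p150) core subunit of the CAF-1 complex. An SV40 poly(A) signal terminates the transcript. mCherry sits at the N terminus of the fusion, separated from Chaf1a by a short linker region; the "C-10" in the name probably refers to this arrangement and linker length, though the record does not say so.

CAF-1 delivers newly synthesized histones H3 and H4 to replicating and repaired DNA, so the fusion acts as a localization marker for this chromatin assembly machinery in transfected mammalian cells. It is imaged with excitation at 587 nm and emission at 610 nm. The cloning method is not recorded.
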