Addgene plasmid #55004: mCherry-CAF1-C-10
Purpose: Localization: Chromatin Assembly Factor 1, Excitation: 587, Emission: 610
Depositing lab: Michael Davidson. Depositing organization: Florida State University, Tallahassee.
Backbone
  Vector backbone: mCherry-C1
  Backbone size w/o insert (bp): 4750
  Vector type: Mammalian Expression
  Selectable markers: Neomycin (select with G418)
Growth in bacteria
  Bacterial resistance: Kanamycin, 50 μg/mL
  Growth temperature: 37°C
  Growth strain: DH5alpha
  Copy number: High Copy
Gene/Insert
  Gene/Insert name: CAF1 (alt name: NM_013733.3)
  Species: M. musculus (mouse)
  Promoter: CMV
  Tag / fusion protein: mCherry (N terminal on backbone)
  Cloning method: Unknown
  Sequencing primers: 5′ CMV-F; 3′ SV40pA-R
Terms and licenses: Academic/Nonprofit Terms; Industry Terms: Not Available to Industry
Depositor comments: . Excitation = 587; Emission = 610
How to cite: mCherry-CAF1-C-10 was a gift from Michael Davidson (Addgene plasmid # 55004 ; http://n2t.net/addgene:55004 ; RRID:Addgene_55004)
