>Addgene plasmid #55004 | mCherry-CAF1-C-10 | depositor partial sequence | sequence record 85391 | insert sequence
ACGTCAGATCCGCTAGCGCTACCGGTCGCCACCATGGTGAGCAAGGGCGAGGAGGATAACATGGCCATCA
TCAAGGAGTTCATGCGCTTCAAGGTGCACATGGAGGGCTCCGTGAACGGCCACGAGTTCGAGATCGAGGG
CGAGGGCGAGGGCCGCCCCTACGAGGGCACCCAGACCGCCAAGCTGAAGGTGACCAAGGGTGGCCCCCTG
CCCTTCGCCTGGGACATCCTGTCCCCTCAGTTCATGTACGGCTCCAAGGCCTACGTGAAGCACCCCGCCG
ACATCCCCGACTACTTGAAGCTGTCCTTCCCCGAGGGCTTCAAGTGGGAGCGCGTGATGAACTTCGAGGA
CGGCGGCGTGGTGACCGTGACCCAGGACTCCTCCCTGCAGGACGGCGAGTTCATCTACAAGGTGAAGCTG
CGCGGCACCAACTTCCCCTCCGACGGCCCCGTAATGCAGAAGAAGACCATGGGCTGGGAGGCCTCCTCCG
AGCGGATGTACCCCGAGGACGGCGCCCTGAAGGGCGAGATCAAGCAGAGGCTGAAGCTGAAGGACGGCGG
CCACTACGACGCTGAGGTCAAGACCACCTACAAGGCCAAGAAGCCCGTGCAGCTGCCCGGCGCCTACAAC
GTCAACATCAAGTTGGACATCACCTCCCACAACGAGGACTACACCATCGTGGAACAGTACGAACGCGCCG
AGGGCCGCCACTCCACCGGCGGCATGGACGAGCTGTACAAGTCCGGACTCAGATCTGGCAGCGGTGGAGG
CTTGGAGGAGCCGGAGGCCGCGACGCGGACAGCCGCGGCCGTGGATTGCAAAGACAGACCCGGGTTCCCA
GTGAAGAGGTTAATACAAGCCCGCTTGCCCTTCAAACGCCTGAACCTTGTTCCCAAGGAGAAAGTTGAGG
AAGACACATCACCAAAAGCAGCTGTGGAAAGCAAAGTCCCGGATCTACAATTGTCTTTGGGCACTTTTGA
AAGCCAGTGTCACACAGGCTCTCACGTAGGCTTGAGTACAAAGTTGGTCGGTGGCCAGGGCCCCATTGAT
AGCTTCTTGAGGGCAACAATCAAGCCAGTACCGAGTGTGGTCATTATCGACCTGACGGAGAACTGCAGTG
ACATTCCAGACAGCCCTGAGGGCCACAGTGAACTAAGTCCTGACACTGCTGGTGTGGTCACCACAGTGGA
AGGAGCTGCCAAGCAGCAGGAGCACTCTGCAGCAGAGCTGTGTCTCCTAGAGACCCCTTCAGACATCACT
TGTCACATGGAAGAGGAGCCTGGGAGTCCAGGAGACCCAAAGAGGACGGGTGACTGTCAGGCTGGTTCAC
TACAGAGCTGTCCGGAGCTGACCCCAGGTTCTAGGACATGCCCCACCAAGGAGTTATCAAGCTGGAGCAA
GGCAGGGGATCTCCTATTTATAGAGAAAGTGCCTGTGGTGGTGCTAGAGGACATCCTGGCCACTAAGCCC
TCCATTGCCTCTCTTCCCATGATGTCCCTGGATAGGAGTGTCACTTCAGAGAGTGAAATACTGGAGTCCT
GCCCCGAGGATGACTCCATACTGAGCCACTCCTCCACCAACTCCTCTTCTCCAACCAGCTCTCCTGAGGG
ACCATCCACACCCCCAGAACATCGGGGTGGGAGAAGCTCCCCCTCCACCCCAGCCTGCAGAGTTGCCAAG
AACTTTGTCAAAGGCTCCACAGAGAAGGGCAGGAGCAAACTGCACAGAGATAGAGAACAGCAGAGGGAAG
AGAAGGAAAAGCTGAGGGAAGAGATACGACGAGCCAAGGAGGAGGCACGGAAGAAGAAGGAGGAGGAGAA
GGAGCTGAAGGAAAAGGAGCGGAGGGAAAAGCGGGAGAAAGATGAGAAGGAGAAGGCGGAGAAGCAGCGG
CTAAAGGAGGAAAAACGCAAGGAGCGGCAGGAAGCTCTGGAGGCTAAACTGGAGGAGAAGAGGAAGAAGG
AGGAAGAGAAGCGGTTACGGGAGGAAGAGAAGCGGTTACGGGAAGAAGAGAAGCGCATTAAGGCAGAAAA
GGCAGAGATCACTCGATTCTTCCAGAAACCGAAGACTCCGCAGGCTCCCAAGACCCTGGCCGGTTCCTGT
GGTAAGTTTGCCCCCTTTGAAATCAAAGAACACATGGTGCTGGCTCCACGGTGCCGAGCTGCCTTGGATC
AAGACCTGTGCGATCAGCTGGACCAGCTCCTGCAGCAGCAGAGTGTGGCAAGCACCTTCCTCAGTGACCT
AAAAAGCCGGCTGCCCTTGAGATCGGGGCCCACCCGGGTCTGTGGCCATGACACAGACATCATGAACAGG
GATGTGGTCATTGTGGAGAGCAGCAAGGTGGACGGTGTGTCTGAAAGGAAGAAGTTTGGCCGCATGAAGC
TTCTGCAGTTCTCAGAGAACCACCGGCCAGCATACTGGGGGACGTGGAACAAGAAGACAGCCATCATCCG
CCCCCGGAACCCCTGGGCCCAGGACAAAGACCTTCTTGACTATGAGGTAGACAGTGACGATGAGTGGGAA
GAGGAGGAACCTGGGGAGTCTTTGTCCCACAGTGAGGGGGATGAGGATGACGATGTGGGGGAAGATGAGG
ATGAGGACGATGGCTTCTTTGTGCCCCATGGGTACTTATCTGAAGATGAAGGCGTGACTGAGGAGTGTGC
AGACCCTGAGAACCACAAAGTACACCAGAAGCTGAAGGCCAAGGAGTGGGATGAGCTCCTAGCCAAGGGC
AAGCGCTTTCGTGTGCTGCAGCCTGTGCACGTGGGATGTGTATGGGCATCAGAGGCAGCCAACTGCACGA
GTTCCGACTTGAAGCTGCTGCAGCAGTTCACTGCATGCCTGCTGGATGTGGCATCCCCTGATGAGCCAGA
ACCCGGGGCCTCCAGGAGGGAAAAGAGGGACCAGCATATCCTGGCCCAGTTGCTTCCGCTGCTACATGGC
AATGTGAATGGGAGCAAGGTGATCATCCATGAATTCCAGGAGCAATGCCGCAGGGGCCTGCTGACCCTTC
CAAGTCCCACCCCACACCTGCAGATGCCCAACTTGGAGGATGCTGTTGCTGTGCCATCCAAGGCCAGGCT
GAAGCGCCTTATCTCTGAGAACTCTGCCTATGAGAAGCGGCCCAACTTCCGTATGTGCTGGTATGTGCAC
CCAGAGGTGCTCAAGAGCTTTGGCCAGGAGTGCCTGCCAGTGCCCTGCCAGTGGACCTACATCACCACCA
TGCCCTCAGCACCCAGGGAAGACAGTGGCAGTGCTTCTACTGAGGGGCCTGGCCAGAGCACACCTATGCT
ACTCAAGCGGAAGCCAGCGGCCACCATGTGCATCACGCAGTTTATGAAGAAGCGGCGCTATGATGGACAG
GTTGGGTCTGGGGACATGGATGGCTTCCAGGCAGACACAGAAGAGGATGAAGAGGATGACACAGACTGTA
TGATCATAGATGTGCCAGATGTTGGGAGTGACGTGTCAGAAGCTCCCATACCTGCTCCCACACTTTGCAA
GTGAGGATCCACCGGATCTAGATAACTGATCATAATCAGCCATACCACAT
